>Addgene plasmid #130603 | pTK_Pax7_enh_194_Cerulean | addgene full sequence | sequence record 259315 | Addgene NGS Result
AATAAAATATCTTTATTTTCATTACATCTGTGTGTTGGTTTTTTGTGTGAATCGATAGTACTAACATACG
CTCTCCATCAAAACAAAACGAAACAAAACAAACTAGCAAAATAGGCTGTCCCCAGTGCAAGTGCAGGTGC
CAGAACATTTCTCTATCGATAGGTACCGAGCTCGAGTTGCCAGGGCTCCGAAATTCCTCCCCAATCCCCC
TACCCCAAATATTTTGAGAGCTGTAAAATGAGGCGGAGATCGTCTTAATTCTGTCGGCAGGACGAGAATT
GCTTTCGGGTGCGTGCGTGTGTGTGTGTGTGTGCGCAATTAAACGTTGCGCATTTCTCCGCCTCTTGAAT
AGAGGTTTTGTTTGGGGTTTTTTTTTTTTTTAAGGGTTTATTCTGATGCTTTTCAAGCCTCGCTTCTCCT
TTAAGGGGTAAAAAAAAAACACCCCCCCCCCCCCACCTCTATTAAAAAAAAAAAACAACAGCAAAAAAAC
CTTCGAGACCTTCTGTTATTCCCCTCTCTGAGAATGAGAACATCAGCTATTCAAGCGTATTGATGAACTC
CCCCAAAAAGTTTATTAAGAGAAGCGAAAACAAAAGGACTAAAGGCCGCAGGCAACTGGACAGACAGTTT
ATAAACTAAGGTCCCATTGTCCCCCCGAGGCAGATGCATGAATACCTCTGAATGGGTCCCTTTGGAGTGA
CAAGATCAAGCCAGACAACAGCATGTTAAAAGGAAGGAGCGCTGTTTCTCTTTCTCCAGCCGAAAGATCT
GCTCCCCCTACTCCTCCTGCATTAATGTACATCTGCAGGGGGAGGAATAAATAGCTCCTTAGGATCTGCG
CCGCTCAGGGTTTTTATTCTTCCACCCCCAGCACTGGCTCTTTGCACCATATGCTCCAGATCAGCCTCCT
TTCTCCGCAGCCTCCAGCCAAGCAGTCGCCTAAAATGATCCCCAGCCATTGCAAACTTTCTTCTCTCCCT
TTTCGCCCTCCTCCTTTCCTTCCCTCTGCCGCTGTTAAAATCGCGATTTACGGCCCGCTTGCCTAGGAGA
TCCCTCGTGGTCAATTAGGTTTGCACAGAGCAATTTAACTAATAGGCTTTGATGGATTTATTTTATTATT
ATTATTATTGTTTTACCCTGGGATATCGGCCCTGTTGGCTAGCCCGGGCTCGAGATCTGCGATCTAAGTA
AGCTTGCTGCTTCATCCCCGTGGCCCGTTGCTCGCGTTTGCTGGCGGTGTCCCCGGAAGAAATATATTTG
CATGTCTTTAGTTCTATGATGACACAAACCCCGCCCAGCGTCTTGTCATTGGCGAATTCGAACACGCAGA
TGCAGTCGGGGCGGCGCGGTCCCAGGTCCACTTCGCATATTAAGGTGACGCGTGTGGCCTCGAACACCGA
GCGACCCTGCAGCGACCCGCTTAACAGCGTCAACAGCGTGCCGCAGATCCCAAGCTTGCGGCCGCTTAAG
CTGCAGAAGTTGGTCGTGAGGCACTGGGCAGGTAAGTATCAAGGTTACAAGACAGGTTTAAGGAGACCAA
TAGAAACTGGGCTTGTCGAGACAGAGAAGACTCTTGCGTTTCTGATAGGCACCTATTGGTCTTACTGACA
TCCACTTTGCCTTTCTCTCCACAGGTGTCCACTCCCAGGTTCAATACAGCTCTTAAGCGGCCGCAAGCTA
GCTTGCCGCCACCATGGTGAGCAAGGGCGAGGAGCTGTTCACCGGGGTGGTGCCCATCCTGGTCGAGCTG
GACGGCGACGTAAACGGCCACAAGTTCAGCGTGTCCGGCGAGGGCGAGGGCGATGCCACCTACGGCAAGC
TGACCCTGAAGTTCATCTGCACCACCGGCAAGCTGCCCGTGCCCTGGCCCACCCTCGTGACCACCTTCGG
CTACGGCCTGATGTGCTTCGCCCGCTACCCCGACCACATGAAGCAGCACGACTTCTTCAAGTCCGCCATG
CCCGAAGGCTACGTCCAGGAGCGCACCATCTTCTTCAAGGACGACGGCAACTACAAGACCCGCGCCGAGG
TGAAGTTCGAGGGCGACACCCTGGTGAACCGCATCGAGCTGAAGGGCATCGACTTCAAGGAGGACGGCAA
CATCCTGGGGCACAAGCTGGAGTACAACTACAACAGCCACAACGTCTATATCATGGCCGACAAGCAGAAG
AACGGCATCAAGGTGAACTTCAAGATCCGCCACAACATCGAGGACGGCAGCGTGCAGCTCGCCGACCACT
ACCAGCAGAACACCCCCATCGGCGACGGCCCCGTGCTGCTGCCCGACAACCACTACCTGAGCTACCAGTC
CGCCCTGAGCAAAGACCCCAACGAGAAGCGCGATCACATGGTCCTGCTGGAGTTCGTGACCGCCGCCGGG
ATCACTCTCGGCATGGACGAGCTGTACAAGTGAGCCTCTAGACTCCCTCAGCGGCGCGCCTGGTGTTCCT
CGAGATCGGAGTCCTAAATCGACTGCCTTAGCGGTAGGACAGTAGATCAGTCAGCGACGTGACGAACCCT
CGCAGGATCAAGATCCCACGTGTCTAGAGTCGGGGCGGCCGGCCGCTTCGAGCAGACATGATAAGATACA
TTGATGAGTTTGGACAAACCACAACTAGAATGCAGTGAAAAAAATGCTTTATTTGTGAAATTTGTGATGC
TATTGCTTTATTTGTAACCATTATAAGCTGCAATAAACAAGTTAACAACAACAATTGCATTCATTTTATG
TTTCAGGTTCAGGGGGAGGTGTGGGAGGTTTTTTAAAGCAAGTAAAACCTCTACAAATGTGGTAAAATCG
ATAAGGATCCGTCGACCGATGCCCTTGAGAGCCTTCAACCCAGTCAGCTCCTTCCGGTGGGCGCGGGGCA
TGACTATCGTCGCCGCACTTATGACTGTCTTCTTTATCATGCAACTCGTAGGACAGGTGCCGGCAGCGCT
CTTCCGCTTCCTCGCTCACTGACTCGCTGCGCTCGGTCGTTCGGCTGCGGCGAGCGGTATCAGCTCACTC
AAAGGCGGTAATACGGTTATCCACAGAATCAGGGGATAACGCAGGAAAGAACATGTGAGCAAAAGGCCAG
CAAAAGGCCAGGAACCGTAAAAAGGCCGCGTTGCTGGCGTTTTTCCATAGGCTCCGCCCCCCTGACGAGC
ATCACAAAAATCGACGCTCAAGTCAGAGGTGGCGAAACCCGACAGGACTATAAAGATACCAGGCGTTTCC
CCCTGGAAGCTCCCTCGTGCGCTCTCCTGTTCCGACCCTGCCGCTTACCGGATACCTGTCCGCCTTTCTC
CCTTCGGGAAGCGTGGCGCTTTCTCATAGCTCACGCTGTAGGTATCTCAGTTCGGTGTAGGTCGTTCGCT
CCAAGCTGGGCTGTGTGCACGAACCCCCCGTTCAGCCCGACCGCTGCGCCTTATCCGGTAACTATCGTCT
TGAGTCCAACCCGGTAAGACACGACTTATCGCCACTGGCAGCAGCCACTGGTAACAGGATTAGCAGAGCG
AGGTATGTAGGCGGTGCTACAGAGTTCTTGAAGTGGTGGCCTAACTACGGCTACACTAGAAGAACAGTAT
TTGGTATCTGCGCTCTGCTGAAGCCAGTTACCTTCGGAAAAAGAGTTGGTAGCTCTTGATCCGGCAAACA
AACCACCGCTGGTAGCGGTGGTTTTTTTGTTTGCAAGCAGCAGATTACGCGCAGAAAAAAAGGATCTCAA
GAAGATCCTTTGATCTTTTCTACGGGGTCTGACGCTCAGTGGAACGAAAACTCACGTTAAGGGATTTTGG
TCATGAGATTATCAAAAAGGATCTTCACCTAGATCCTTTTAAATTAAAAATGAAGTTTTAAATCAATCTA
AAGTATATATGAGTAAACTTGGTCTGACAGTTACCAATGCTTAATCAGTGAGGCACCTATCTCAGCGATC
TGTCTATTTCGTTCATCCATAGTTGCCTGACTCCCCGTCGTGTAGATAACTACGATACGGGAGGGCTTAC
CATCTGGCCCCAGTGCTGCAATGATACCGCGAGACCCACGCTCACCGGCTCCAGATTTATCAGCAATAAA
CCAGCCAGCCGGAAGGGCCGAGCGCAGAAGTGGTCCTGCAACTTTATCCGCCTCCATCCAGTCTATTAAT
TGTTGCCGGGAAGCTAGAGTAAGTAGTTCGCCAGTTAATAGTTTGCGCAACGTTGTTGCCATTGCTACAG
GCATCGTGGTGTCACGCTCGTCGTTTGGTATGGCTTCATTCAGCTCCGGTTCCCAACGATCAAGGCGAGT
TACATGATCCCCCATGTTGTGCAAAAAAGCGGTTAGCTCCTTCGGTCCTCCGATCGTTGTCAGAAGTAAG
TTGGCCGCAGTGTTATCACTCATGGTTATGGCAGCACTGCATAATTCTCTTACTGTCATGCCATCCGTAA
GATGCTTTTCTGTGACTGGTGAGTACTCAACCAAGTCATTCTGAGAATAGTGTATGCGGCGACCGAGTTG
CTCTTGCCCGGCGTCAATACGGGATAATACCGCGCCACATAGCAGAACTTTAAAAGTGCTCATCATTGGA
AAACGTTCTTCGGGGCGAAAACTCTCAAGGATCTTACCGCTGTTGAGATCCAGTTCGATGTAACCCACTC
GTGCACCCAACTGATCTTCAGCATCTTTTACTTTCACCAGCGTTTCTGGGTGAGCAAAAACAGGAAGGCA
AAATGCCGCAAAAAAGGGAATAAGGGCGACACGGAAATGTTGAATACTCATACTCTTCCTTTTTCAATAT
TATTGAAGCATTTATCAGGGTTATTGTCTCATGAGCGGATACATATTTGAATGTATTTAGAAAAATAAAC
AAATAGGGGTTCCGCGCACATTTCCCCGAAAAGTGCCACCTG
[124 nt withheld, positions 4873-4996]
C
[91 nt withheld, positions 4998-5088]
A
[49 nt withheld, positions 5090-5138]
CCTTTGACGTTGGAGTCCACGTTCTTT
[37 nt withheld, positions 5166-5202]
ACCCTATCTCGGTCTATTCTTTTGATTTATAAGGGATTTTGCCGATTTCGGCCTATTGGTTAAAAAATGA
GCTGATTTAACAAAAATTTAACGCGAATTTTAACAAAATATTAACGCTTACAATTTGCCATTCGCCATTC
AGGCTGCGCAACTGTTGGGAAGGGCGATCGGTGCGGGCCTCTTCGCTATTACGCCAGCCCAAGCTACCAT
GATAAGTAAGTAATATTAAGGTACGGGAGGTACTTGGAGCGGCCGC
Features (pLannotate 1.2.2; 13 found; start..end, strand, type, name):
      1..49      +  polyA_signal   poly(A) signal: synthetic polyadenylation signal
     63..154     +  misc_feature   pause site: RNA polymerase II transcriptional pause signal from the human α2 globin gene
   1279..1424    +  promoter       HSV TK promoter: herpes simplex virus thymidine kinase promoter
   1502..1634    +  intron         chimeric intron: chimera between introns from human β-globin and immunoglobulin heavy chain genes
   1694..2410    +  CDS            Citrine: Citrine is a basic (constitutively fluorescent) yellow fluorescent protein published in 2001, derived from Aequorea victoria. It has moderate acid sensitivity.
   2582..2703    -  polyA_signal   SV40 poly(A) signal: SV40 polyadenylation signal
   2726..2794    -  CDS            large T antigen (fragment): large T antigen from SV40 (simian virus 40)
   2810..2942    +  CDS            TcR (fragment): tetracycline efflux protein; tet; confers resistance to tetracycline
   3122..3710    -  rep_origin     ori: high-copy-number ColE1/pMB1/pBR322/pUC origin of replication
   3881..4741    -  CDS            AmpR: β-lactamase; bla; confers resistance to ampicillin, carbenicillin, and related antibiotics
   4742..4846    -  promoter       AmpR promoter: bla
   4873..5301    +  rep_origin     f1 ori (sequence partly withheld): f1 bacteriophage origin of replication; arrow indicates direction of (+) strand synthesis
   5333..5400    -  CDS            lacZα (fragment): LacZα fragment of β-galactosidase; lacZ fragment
