[The description below was written by a language model from this plasmid's Addgene catalogue record and pLannotate feature annotations shown in this document.]
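Description:
pTK_Pax7_enh_194_Cerulean is an enhancer reporter plasmid built on the pTK_BsmBI_Cerulean backbone. It tests whether a candidate cis-regulatory element from the chicken (G. gallus) Pax7 locus can drive tissue-specific transcription. The putative enhancer, Pax7_enh_194, sits upstream of a herpes simplex virus thymidine kinase minimal promoter. This promoter gives little expression on its own, so fluorescence reports the activity of the cloned element. Downstream of the promoter lie a chimeric β-globin/immunoglobulin intron, which generally improves transcript processing and expression, then the fluorescent protein coding sequence and an SV40 polyadenylation signal. A synthetic poly(A) signal and an RNA polymerase II transcriptional pause site lie upstream of the enhancer position and insulate the reporter from read-through transcription originating in the backbone.

The plasmid is propagated in E. coli with ampicillin selection (AmpR under its bla promoter). It carries a ColE1/pUC-type origin, although the catalogue lists it as low copy, and an f1 origin is also present. Short fragments of TcR, lacZα and SV40 large T antigen are cloning remnants.

Two discrepancies between the catalogue and the sequence record should be noted. The automated annotation labels the reporter as Citrine, whereas the plasmid and backbone names indicate Cerulean. Both are closely related Aequorea GFP derivatives, so this may be an annotation-matching artefact, but the record does not resolve it. The sequenced record is 5,458 nt, and the unannotated gap upstream of the TK promoter is about 1.1 kb. This is smaller than expected from the stated 4,670 bp backbone plus a 2,200 bp insert. The associated work concerns the neural crest gene regulatory network in vivo, which is consistent with use of the plasmid as an enhancer reporter in embryos.
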