Addgene plasmid #130603: pTK_Pax7_enh_194_Cerulean
Purpose: enhancer reporter
Depositing lab: Tatjana Sauka-Spengler. Publication: Reconstruction of the Global Neural Crest Gene Regulatory Network In Vivo. Williams RM, Candido-Ferreira I, Repapi E, Gavriouchkina D, Senanayake U, Ling ITC, Telenius J, Taylor S, Hughes J, Sauka-Spengler T. Dev Cell. 2019 Oct 21;51(2):255-276.e7. doi: 10.1016/j.devcel.2019.10.003. PubMed 31639368.
Backbone
  Vector backbone: pTK_BsmBI_Cerulean
  Backbone size w/o insert (bp): 4670
  Vector type: enhancer reporter
Growth in bacteria
  Bacterial resistance: Ampicillin, 100 μg/mL
  Growth temperature: 37°C
  Growth strain: DH5alpha
  Copy number: Low Copy
Gene/Insert
  Gene/Insert name: Pax7_enh_194
  Species: G. gallus (chicken)
  Insert size (bp): 2200
  Promoter: thymidine kinase minimal promoter
  Cloning method: Restriction Enzyme; 5′ cloning site Unknown (unknown if destroyed)
  Sequencing primers: 5′ pTK forward CTAGCAAAATAGGCTGTCCC; 3′ pTK reverse ATATTTCTTCCGGGGACACC
Terms and licenses: Academic/Nonprofit Terms; Industry Terms: Not Available to Industry
How to cite: pTK_Pax7_enh_194_Cerulean was a gift from Tatjana Sauka-Spengler (Addgene plasmid # 130603 ; http://n2t.net/addgene:130603 ; RRID:Addgene_130603)
